Addgene plasmid #241976: Sc Pol12-pRS406/GAL
Purpose: Over-express Sc Pol12 (Sc pol alpha subunit) in yeast (integrated)
Depositing lab: Michael O'Donnell. Depositing organization: Rockefeller University.
Backbone
  Vector backbone: pRS406/GAL
  Vector type: Yeast Expression
Growth in bacteria
  Bacterial resistance: Ampicillin, 100 μg/mL
  Growth temperature: 37°C
  Growth strain: DH5alpha
  Copy number: High Copy
Gene/Insert
  Gene/Insert name: Pol12
  Species: S. cerevisiae (budding yeast)
  Entrez Gene: POL12 (a.k.a. YBL035C)
  Cloning method: Restriction Enzyme; 5′ cloning site Unknown (unknown if destroyed)
Terms and licenses: Academic/Nonprofit Terms; Industry Terms: Not Available to Industry
How to cite: Sc Pol12-pRS406/GAL was a gift from Michael O'Donnell (Addgene plasmid # 241976 ; http://n2t.net/addgene:241976 ; RRID:Addgene_241976)
