[The description below was written by a language model from this plasmid's Addgene catalogue record and pLannotate feature annotations shown in this document.]
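Description:
Sc Pol12-pRS406/GAL is a yeast integrating expression plasmid of about 7.2 kb, built on a pRS406 backbone carrying a galactose-inducible promoter cassette. It is used to over-express Pol12, the non-catalytic B subunit of Saccharomyces cerevisiae DNA polymerase alpha. The feature table shows no yeast replication origin or centromere (no 2μ or CEN/ARS element), which fits the catalogue note that the construct is meant to be integrated into the yeast genome rather than maintained episomally. Selection in yeast relies on the URA3 marker with its own promoter. URA3 complements uracil auxotrophy and can be counterselected with 5-fluoroorotic acid. In E. coli the plasmid is propagated at high copy from a ColE1/pUC-type origin with ampicillin resistance (bla). It also retains an f1 phage origin and pBluescript-derived remnants: lacZα and MCS fragments, lac promoter and operator, and flanking T7 and T3 promoters.

The payload is the full POL12 open reading frame (YBL035C, roughly 2.1 kb), placed directly downstream of the divergent GAL1,10 promoter. This promoter is regulated by Gal4, so transcription is induced by growth on galactose. No epitope or affinity tag is annotated on the coding sequence, and no yeast transcription terminator is annotated downstream of it. The cloning sites used are not recorded. Pol12 normally associates with the catalytic subunit and the primase subunits to form the polymerase alpha-primase complex that acts in chromosomal replication. The stated purpose is simply inducible over-expression of this subunit from an integrated copy in yeast.
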