Features (pLannotate 1.2.2; 20 found; start..end, strand, type, name):
    846..950     -  promoter       AmpR promoter: bla
   1045..1080    +  CDS            rop (fragment): Rop protein, which maintains plasmids at low copy number; rop
   1182..1231    +  misc_feature   bom (fragment): basis of mobility region from pBR322
   1239..1454    +  promoter       URA3 promoter: S. cerevisiae URA3
   1455..2258    +  CDS            URA3: orotidine-5'-phosphate decarboxylase, required for uracil biosynthesis; S. cerevisiae URA3; yeast auxotrophic marker, counterselectable with 5-fluoroorotic acid (5-FOA)
   2337..2388    +  misc_feature   bom (fragment): basis of mobility region from pBR322
   2416..2844    -  rep_origin     f1 ori (sequence partly withheld): f1 bacteriophage origin of replication; arrow indicates direction of (+) strand synthesis
   2848..3003    -  CDS            lacZα (fragment): LacZα fragment of β-galactosidase; lacZ fragment
   3011..3029    +  promoter       T7 promoter: promoter for bacteriophage T7 RNA polymerase
   3038..3093    -  misc_feature   MCS (fragment): pBluescript multiple cloning site
   3099..3763    +  promoter       GAL1,10 promoter: GAL1 and GAL10 genes of S. cerevisiae; divergent inducible promoter, regulated by Gal4
   3767..3792    -  misc_feature   MCS (fragment): pBluescript multiple cloning site
   3793..5907    +  CDS            POL12: DPOA2_YEAST - Experimental evidence at protein level: Swiss-Prot protein existence level 1. Non-catalytic component of DNA polymerase alpha, which in a complex with DNA primase (DNA polymerase alpha:primase) constitutes a replicative polymerase. POL12 may play an essential role at the early stage of chromosomal DNA replication by coupling DNA polymerase alpha to the cellular replication machinery (By similarity). Interacts with MCM10. From Saccharomyces cerevisiae (strain ATCC 204508 / S288c) (Baker's yeast).
   5937..5955    -  promoter       T3 promoter: promoter for bacteriophage T3 RNA polymerase
   6000..6016    -  protein_bind   lac operator: The lac repressor binds to the lac operator to inhibit transcription in E. coli. This inhibition can be relieved by adding lactose or isopropyl-β-D-thiogalactopyranoside (IPTG). lac repressor encoded by lacI
   6024..6054    -  promoter       lac promoter: promoter for the E. coli lac operon
   6069..6090    -  protein_bind   CAP binding site: CAP binding activates transcription in the presence of cAMP. E. coli catabolite activator protein
   6103..6195    -  CDS            lacI (fragment): lac repressor; lacI; The lac repressor binds to the lac operator to inhibit transcription in E. coli. This inhibition can be relieved by adding lactose or isopropyl-β-D-thiogalactopyranoside (IPTG).
   6378..6966    -  rep_origin     ori: high-copy-number ColE1/pMB1/pBR322/pUC origin of replication
   7137..845     -  CDS            AmpR (across the origin): β-lactamase; bla; confers resistance to ampicillin, carbenicillin, and related antibiotics
>Addgene plasmid #241976 | Sc Pol12-pRS406/GAL | addgene full sequence | sequence record 483376 | Addgene NGS Result
AGTGAGGCACCTATCTCAGCGATCTGTCTATTTCGTTCATCCATAGTTGCCTGACTCCCCGTCGTGTAGA
TAACTACGATACGGGAGGGCTTACCATCTGGCCCCAGTGCTGCAATGATACCGCGAGACCCACGCTCACC
GGCTCCAGATTTATCAGCAATAAACCAGCCAGCCGGAAGGGCCGAGCGCAGAAGTGGTCCTGCAACTTTA
TCCGCCTCCATCCAGTCTATTAATTGTTGCCGGGAAGCTAGAGTAAGTAGTTCGCCAGTTAATAGTTTGC
GCAACGTTGTTGCCATTGCTACAGGCATCGTGGTGTCACGCTCGTCGTTTGGTATGGCTTCATTCAGCTC
CGGTTCCCAACGATCAAGGCGAGTTACATGATCCCCCATGTTGTGCAAAAAAGCGGTTAGCTCCTTCGGT
CCTCCGATCGTTGTCAGAAGTAAGTTGGCCGCAGTGTTATCACTCATGGTTATGGCAGCACTGCATAATT
CTCTTACTGTCATGCCATCCGTAAGATGCTTTTCTGTGACTGGTGAGTACTCAACCAAGTCATTCTGAGA
ATAGTGTATGCGGCGACCGAGTTGCTCTTGCCCGGCGTCAATACGGGATAATACCGCGCCACATAGCAGA
ACTTTAAAAGTGCTCATCATTGGAAAACGTTCTTCGGGGCGAAAACTCTCAAGGATCTTACCGCTGTTGA
GATCCAGTTCGATGTAACCCACTCGTGCACCCAACTGATCTTCAGCATCTTTTACTTTCACCAGCGTTTC
TGGGTGAGCAAAAACAGGAAGGCAAAATGCCGCAAAAAAGGGAATAAGGGCGACACGGAAATGTTGAATA
CTCATACTCTTCCTTTTTCAATATTATTGAAGCATTTATCAGGGTTATTGTCTCATGAGCGGATACATAT
TTGAATGTATTTAGAAAAATAAACAAATAGGGGTTCCGCGCACATTTCCCCGAAAAGTGCCACCTGACGT
CTAAGAAACCATTATTATCATGACATTAACCTATAAAAATAGGCGTATCACGAGGCCCTTTCGTCTCGCG
CGTTTCGGTGATGACGGTGAAAACCTCTGACACATGCAGCTCCCGGAGACGGTCACAGCTTGTCTGTAAG
CGGATGCCGGGAGCAGACAAGCCCGTCAGGGCGCGTCAGCGGGTGTTGGCGGGTGTCGGGGCTGGCTTAA
CTATGCGGCATCAGAGCAGATTGTACTGAGAGTGCACCATACCACCTTTTCAATTCATCATTTTTTTTTT
ATTCTTTTTTTTGATTTCGGTTTCCTTGAAATTTTTTTGATTCGGTAATCTCCGAACAGAAGGAAGAACG
AAGGAAGGAGCACAGACTTAGATTGGTATATATACGCATATGTAGTGTTGAAGAAACATGAAATTGCCCA
GTATTCTTAACCCAACTGCACAGAACAAAAACCTGCAGGAAACGAAGATAAATCATGTCGAAAGCTACAT
ATAAGGAACGTGCTGCTACTCATCCTAGTCCTGTTGCTGCCAAGCTATTTAATATCATGCACGAAAAGCA
AACAAACTTGTGTGCTTCATTGGATGTTCGTACCACCAAGGAATTACTGGAGTTAGTTGAAGCATTAGGT
CCCAAAATTTGTTTACTAAAAACACATGTGGATATCTTGACTGATTTTTCCATGGAGGGCACAGTTAAGC
CGCTAAAGGCATTATCCGCCAAGTACAATTTTTTACTCTTCGAAGACAGAAAATTTGCTGACATTGGTAA
TACAGTCAAATTGCAGTACTCTGCGGGTGTATACAGAATAGCAGAATGGGCAGACATTACGAATGCACAC
GGTGTGGTGGGCCCAGGTATTGTTAGCGGTTTGAAGCAGGCGGCAGAAGAAGTAACAAAGGAACCTAGAG
GCCTTTTGATGTTAGCAGAATTGTCATGCAAGGGCTCCCTATCTACTGGAGAATATACTAAGGGTACTGT
TGACATTGCGAAGAGCGACAAAGATTTTGTTATCGGCTTTATTGCTCAAAGAGACATGGGTGGAAGAGAT
GAAGGTTACGATTGGTTGATTATGACACCCGGTGTGGGTTTAGATGACAAGGGAGACGCATTGGGTCAAC
AGTATAGAACCGTGGATGATGTGGTCTCTACAGGATCTGACATTATTATTGTTGGAAGAGGACTATTTGC
AAAGGGAAGGGATGCTAAGGTAGAGGGTGAACGTTACAGAAAAGCAGGCTGGGAAGCATATTTGAGAAGA
TGCGGCCAGCAAAACTAAAAAACTGTATTATAAGTAAATGCATGTATACTAAACTCACAAATTAGAGCTT
CAATTTAATTATATCAGTTATTACCCTATGCGGTGTGAAATACCGCACAGATGCGTAAGGAGAAAATACC
GCATCAGGAAATTGTAAGCGTTAATATTTTGTTAAAATTCGCGTTAAATTTTTGTTAAATCAGCTCATTT
TTTAACCAATAGGCCGAAATCGGCAAAATCCCTTATAAATCAAAAGAATAGACCGAGATAGGGT
[37 nt withheld, positions 2515-2551]
AAAGAACGTGGACTCCAACGTCAAAGG
[49 nt withheld, positions 2579-2627]
T
[91 nt withheld, positions 2629-2719]
G
[124 nt withheld, positions 2721-2844]
CCATTCGCCATTCAGGCTGCGCAACTGTTGGGAAGGGCGATCGGTGCGGGCCTCTTCGCTATTACGCCAG
CTGGCGAAAGGGGGATGTGCTGCAAGGCGATTAAGTTGGGTAACGCCAGGGTTTTCCCAGTCACGACGTT
GTAAAACGACGGCCAGTGAGCGCGCGTAATACGACTCACTATAGGGCGAATTGGGTACCGGGCCCCCCCT
CGAGGTCGACGGTATCGATAAGCTTGATATCGAATTCCTTGAATTTTCAAAAATTCTTACTTTTTTTTTG
GATGGACGCAAAGAAGTTTAATAATCATATTACATGGCATTACCACCATATACATATCCATATACATATC
CATATCTAATCTTACTTATATGTTGTGGAAATGTAAAGAGCCCCATTATCTTAGCCTAAAAAAACCTTCT
CTTTGGAACTTTCAGTAATACGCTTAACTGCTCATTGCTATATTGAAGTACGGATTAGAAGCCGCCGAGC
GGGTGACAGCCCTCCGAAGGAAGACTCTCCTCCGTGCGTCCTCGTCTTCACCGGTCGCGTTCCTGAAACG
CAGATGTGCCTCGCGCCGCACTGCTCCGAACAATAAAGATTCTACAATACTAGCTTTTATGGTTATGAAG
AGGAAAAATTGGCAGTAACCTGGCCCCACAAACCTTCAAATGAACGAATCAAATTAACAACCATAGGATG
ATAATGCGATTAGTTTTTTAGCCTTATTTCTGGGGTAATTAATCAGCGAAGCGATGATTTTTGATCTATT
AACAGATATATAAATGCAAAAACTGCATAACCACTTTAACTAATACTTTCAACATTTTCGGTTTGTATTA
CTTCTTATTCAAATGTAATAAAAGTATCAACAAAAAATTGTTAATATACCTCTATACTTTAACGTCAAGG
AGAAAAAACCCCGGATCCACTAGTTCTAGAGCGGCCGCATGAGCGGATCTATCGATGTCATCACTCATTT
TGGGCCTGATGCAGACAAGCCGGAAATCATCACTGCATTAGAGAATTTAACTAAACTGCATGCATTGTCC
GTCGAGGATCTATACATTAAATGGGAGCAGTTCTCCAATCAAAGGCGTCAAACTCACACAGATCTGACTT
CCAAGAACATAGATGAGTTTAAACAATTTTTACAATTACAAATGGAAAAGCGTGCTAACCAAATTTCATC
GTCCTCTAAGGTAAACACATCCACAAAAAAACCAGTGATTAAAAAAAGTTTGAATTCAAGTCCCTTGTTT
GGCCTTAGTATTCCAAAGACTCCGACTTTAAAAAAAAGAAAGTTACATGGTCCCTTTTCACTCAGTGATT
CCAAGCAAACATATAATGTAGGCTCTGAGGCAGAAACAAATGAAAAAGGAAATAGTTCTTTAAAATTGGA
GTTTACTCCAGGCATGGCAGAAGATGCTGTGGGTGACAGTGCTCCATTGTCCCACGCTAAAAGCTCGGAT
GCCAAGACTCCCGGCTCGTCGACATTCCAAACTCCAACAACAAACACTCCTACCACATCGAGGCAAAATG
TTCCTGCTGGTGAAATTTTGGATTCTTTGAACCCTGAAAATATTGAAATATCATCTGGTAATCCAAATGT
AGGCCTTCTTTCGACTGAAGAACCATCATATAACCAGGTCAAAGTAGAACCATTTTATGATGCTAAAAAG
TATAAATTCAGAACAATGAGGCAAAACTTACAGGAAGCGTCTGATGTCCTCGATGATCAAATTGAATCGT
TTACTAAGATTATTCAAAATCACTATAAGTTATCTCCAAACGACTTCGCTGATCCAACTATTCAATCTCA
GTCCGAAATTTATGCTGTTGGAAGGATAGTTCCAGATTCGCCGACCTACGACAAGTTTTTGAATCCAGAA
TCGCTTTCCCTAGAGACCTCAAGAATGGGCGGCGTTGGAAGAAGGGTAAGGTTAGATCTATCGCAGGTCA
ACGAGCTTTCGTTTTTCTTAGGCCAAATTGTGGCATTCAAAGGTAAAAATGCTAATGGGGATTACTTCAC
CGTTAACTCTATTTTGCCGCTACCTTATCCAAACTCCCCAGTGTCCACATCGCAGGAACTGCAGGAGTTT
CAAGCAAATTTGGAAGGTTCTTCTTTGAAGGTTATCGTGACCTGTGGCCCATACTTTGCAAATGATAACT
TCTCCCTCGAATTGTTGCAAGAATTTATCGATAGTATAAATAATGAGGTAAAACCTCACGTCTTGATAAT
GTTTGGCCCATTTATAGATATCACCCATCCTCTGATAGCGAGTGGTAAATTGCCAAATTTTCCCCAGTTC
AAGACACAGCCCAAAACATTGGACGAGCTTTTTTTGAAGTTATTTACTCCTATTCTAAAAACCATATCAC
CACATATCCAAACCGTATTGATACCCTCCACAAAAGATGCAATTTCTAATCACGCCGCATATCCACAAGC
TTCTTTAATTAGAAAGGCTTTACAGCTGCCTAAAAGGAACTTCAAATGCATGGCTAATCCTTCATCTTTT
CAAATAAATGAGATATACTTCGGTTGCTCAAACGTTGATACATTCAAAGATCTAAAGGAAGTCATAAAAG
GCGGTACTACCTCATCAAGATATAGATTAGATCGTGTTTCTGAGCATATTTTACAACAGCGCAGGTATTA
CCCCATATTTCCAGGTAGTATTCGTACAAGAATAAAACCAAAAGACGTATCTACGAAGAAGGAAACCAAT
GATATGGAAAGCAAAGAAGAAAAAGTTTATGAACATATATCTGGTGCAGATTTAGACGTGAGTTATCTGG
GACTAACAGAGTTTGTTGGTGGGTTCTCGCCTGACATAATGATTATACCCAGTGAATTACAACACTTTGC
AAGAGTTGTCCAAAACGTAGTTGTTATAAATCCCGGAAGATTTATTAGAGCAACAGGTAACAGGGGATCC
TATGCACAAATTACTGTCCAATGCCCTGATCTTGAAGACGGGAAATTGACGCTTGTTGAAGGTGAAGAGC
CAGTTTATCTACACAACGTGTGGAAGCGCGCTAGAGTTGACTTGATTGCTAGTTGACCGCGGTGGAGCTC
CAGCTTTTGTTCCCTTTAGTGAGGGTTAATTGCGCGCTTGGCGTAATCATGGTCATAGCTGTTTCCTGTG
TGAAATTGTTATCCGCTCACAATTCCACACAACATACGAGCCGGAAGCATAAAGTGTAAAGCCTGGGGTG
CCTAATGAGTGAGCTAACTCACATTAATTGCGTTGCGCTCACTGCCCGCTTTCCAGTCGGGAAACCTGTC
GTGCCAGCTGCATTAATGAATCGGCCAACGCGCGGGGAGAGGCGGTTTGCGTATTGGGCGCTCTTCCGCT
TCCTCGCTCACTGACTCGCTGCGCTCGGTCGTTCGGCTGCGGCGAGCGGTATCAGCTCACTCAAAGGCGG
TAATACGGTTATCCACAGAATCAGGGGATAACGCAGGAAAGAACATGTGAGCAAAAGGCCAGCAAAAGGC
CAGGAACCGTAAAAAGGCCGCGTTGCTGGCGTTTTTCCATAGGCTCCGCCCCCCTGACGAGCATCACAAA
AATCGACGCTCAAGTCAGAGGTGGCGAAACCCGACAGGACTATAAAGATACCAGGCGTTTCCCCCTGGAA
GCTCCCTCGTGCGCTCTCCTGTTCCGACCCTGCCGCTTACCGGATACCTGTCCGCCTTTCTCCCTTCGGG
AAGCGTGGCGCTTTCTCATAGCTCACGCTGTAGGTATCTCAGTTCGGTGTAGGTCGTTCGCTCCAAGCTG
GGCTGTGTGCACGAACCCCCCGTTCAGCCCGACCGCTGCGCCTTATCCGGTAACTATCGTCTTGAGTCCA
ACCCGGTAAGACACGACTTATCGCCACTGGCAGCAGCCACTGGTAACAGGATTAGCAGAGCGAGGTATGT
AGGCGGTGCTACAGAGTTCTTGAAGTGGTGGCCTAACTACGGCTACACTAGAAGAACAGTATTTGGTATC
TGCGCTCTGCTGAAGCCAGTTACCTTCGGAAAAAGAGTTGGTAGCTCTTGATCCGGCAAACAAACCACCG
CTGGTAGCGGTGGTTTTTTTGTTTGCAAGCAGCAGATTACGCGCAGAAAAAAAGGATCTCAAGAAGATCC
TTTGATCTTTTCTACGGGGTCTGACGCTCAGTGGAACGAAAACTCACGTTAAGGGATTTTGGTCATGAGA
TTATCAAAAAGGATCTTCACCTAGATCCTTTTAAATTAAAAATGAAGTTTTAAATCAATCTAAAGTATAT
ATGAGTAAACTTGGTCTGACAGTTACCAATGCTTAATC
